Addgene plasmid #121529: mOrange in pBSDONR P4r-P2
Purpose: For making C-terminal mOrange fusions using multisite Gateway cloning
Depositing lab: Roger Innes. Depositing organization: Indiana University, Bloomington.
Backbone
  Vector backbone: pBlueScript
  Backbone manufacturer: Stratagene
  Backbone size w/o insert (bp): 2900
  Vector type: Bacterial Expression
Growth in bacteria
  Bacterial resistance: Ampicillin, 100 μg/mL
  Growth temperature: 37°C
  Growth strain: DH5alpha
  Copy number: High Copy
Gene/Insert
  Gene/Insert name: mOrange
  Species: Discosoma sp.
  Cloning method: Gateway Cloning
  Sequencing primers: 5′ n/a
Terms and licenses: Academic/Nonprofit Terms; Industry Terms: Not Available to Industry
Depositor comments: Contains mOrange and Gateway Att sequences.
How to cite: mOrange in pBSDONR P4r-P2 was a gift from Roger Innes (Addgene plasmid # 121529 ; http://n2t.net/addgene:121529 ; RRID:Addgene_121529)
