[The description below was written by a language model from this plasmid's Addgene catalogue record and pLannotate feature annotations shown in this document.]
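Description:
mOrange in pBSDONR P4r-P2 is a Gateway entry clone built on a pBluescript backbone and intended as a building block for multisite Gateway cloning, specifically for adding mOrange to the C-terminus of a protein of interest. Although catalogued as a bacterial expression vector, it functions mainly as a donor of a recombination-flanked tag module rather than as an expression plasmid in its own right. It is maintained in E. coli at high copy through the ColE1/pUC-type origin and selected with ampicillin via the β-lactamase gene and its native promoter. An f1 origin is also present, a pBluescript remnant that allows single-stranded DNA production.

The payload is the coding sequence of mOrange, a constitutively fluorescent orange protein derived from Discosoma sp. and noted in the annotation as acid sensitive. It sits between Gateway recombination sites. The automated annotation labels the upstream site as an attR-type site overlapping an attB4 core, which fits the attR4 site expected from a P4r-P2 donor, and the downstream site as attL2. In a multisite LR reaction this module would be joined behind a partner entry clone carrying the gene of interest, with both fragments assembled in order into a destination vector to yield an in-frame fusion. The record does not name the partner clones or destination vectors.

Flanking the cassette are standard pBluescript elements: T7 and T3 promoters, a fragment of the multiple cloning site, the lac promoter, operator and CAP binding site, and lacZα and lacI fragments. No promoter dedicated to driving mOrange expression is described, so expression is expected to come from the destination vector after recombination.
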