Features (pLannotate 1.2.2; 16 found; start..end, strand, type, name):
    129..147     +  promoter       T7 promoter: promoter for bacteriophage T7 RNA polymerase
    202..321     -  protein_bind   attR1: mutant version of attR; recombination site for the Gateway® LR reaction LR Clonase™
    305..325     -  protein_bind   attB4: mutant version of attB; core recombination site for the Gateway® BP reaction BP Clonase™
    328..1035    +  CDS            mOrange: mOrange is a basic (constitutively fluorescent) orange fluorescent protein published in 2004, derived from Discosoma sp.. It has high acid sensitivity.
   1040..1139    -  protein_bind   attL2: mutant version of attL; recombination site for the Gateway® LR reaction LR Clonase™
   1163..1228    -  misc_feature   MCS (fragment): pBluescript multiple cloning site
   1241..1259    -  promoter       T3 promoter: promoter for bacteriophage T3 RNA polymerase
   1304..1320    -  protein_bind   lac operator: The lac repressor binds to the lac operator to inhibit transcription in E. coli. This inhibition can be relieved by adding lactose or isopropyl-β-D-thiogalactopyranoside (IPTG). lac repressor encoded by lacI
   1328..1358    -  promoter       lac promoter: promoter for the E. coli lac operon
   1373..1394    -  protein_bind   CAP binding site: CAP binding activates transcription in the presence of cAMP. E. coli catabolite activator protein
   1407..1499    -  CDS            lacI (fragment): lac repressor; lacI; The lac repressor binds to the lac operator to inhibit transcription in E. coli. This inhibition can be relieved by adding lactose or isopropyl-β-D-thiogalactopyranoside (IPTG).
   1682..2270    -  rep_origin     ori: high-copy-number ColE1/pMB1/pBR322/pUC origin of replication
   2441..3301    -  CDS            AmpR: β-lactamase; bla; confers resistance to ampicillin, carbenicillin, and related antibiotics
   3302..3406    -  promoter       AmpR promoter: bla
   3433..3791    +  rep_origin     f1 ori (sequence partly withheld): f1 bacteriophage origin of replication; arrow indicates direction of (+) strand synthesis
   3893..121     -  CDS            lacZα (fragment) (across the origin): LacZα fragment of β-galactosidase; lacZ fragment
>Addgene plasmid #121529 | mOrange in pBSDONR P4r-P2 | addgene full sequence | sequence record 234042 | Addgene NGS Result
GATCGGTGCGGGCCTCTTCGCTATTACGCCAGCTGGCGAAAGGGGGATGTGCTGCAAGGCGATTAAGTTG
GGTAACGCCAGGGTTTTCCCAGTCACGACGTTGTAAAACGACGGCCAGTGAGCGCGCGTAATACGACTCA
CTATAGGGCGAATTGGGTACCGGGCCCCTACAGGTCACTAATACCATCTAAGTAGTTGATTCATAGTGAC
TGGATATGTTGTGTTTTACAGTATTATGTAGTCTGTTTTTTATGCAAAATCTAATTTAATATATTGATAT
TTATATCATTTTACGTTTCTCGTTCAACTTTTCTATACAAAGTTGACATGGTGAGCAAGGGCGAGGAGAA
TAACATGGCCATCATCAAGGAGTTCATGCGCTTCAAGGTGCGCATGGAGGGCTCCGTGAACGGCCACGAG
TTCGAGATCGAGGGCGAGGGCGAGGGCCGCCCCTACGAGGGCTTTCAGACCGCTAAGCTGAAGGTGACCA
AGGGTGGCCCCCTGCCCTTCGCCTGGGACATCCTGTCCCCTCAGTTCACCTACGGCTCCAAGGCCTACGT
GAAGCACCCCGCCGACATCCCCGACTACTTCAAGCTGTCCTTCCCCGAGGGCTTCAAGTGGGAGCGCGTG
ATGAACTTCGAGGACGGCGGCGTGGTGACCGTGACCCAGGACTCCTCCCTGCAGGACGGCGAGTTCATCT
ACAAGGTGAAGCTGCGCGGCACCAACTTCCCCTCCGACGGCCCCGTAATGCAGAAGAAGACCATGGGCTG
GGAGGCCTCCTCCGAGCGGATGTACCCCGAGGACGGCGCCCTGAAGGGCGAGATCAAGATGAGGCTGAAG
CTGAAGGACGGCGGCCACTACACCTCCGAGGTCAAGACCACCTACAAGGCCAAGAAGCCCGTGCAGCTGC
CCGGCGCCTACATCGTCGGCATCAAGTTGGACATCACCTCCCACAACGAGGACTACACCATCGTGGAACA
GTACGAACGCGCCGAGGGCCGCCACTCCACCGGCGGCATGGACGAGCTGTACAAGTAATACCCAGCTTTC
TTGTACAAAGTTGGCATTATAAGAAAGCATTGCTTATCAATTTGTTGCAACGAACAGGTCACTATCAGTC
AAAATAAAATCATTATTTGCCATCCAGCTGCAGGGCGGCCGCGATATCGAATTCCTGCAGCCCGGGGGAT
CCACTAGTTCTAGAGCGGCCGCCACCGCGGTGGAGCTCCAGCTTTTGTTCCCTTTAGTGAGGGTTAATTG
CGCGCTTGGCGTAATCATGGTCATAGCTGTTTCCTGTGTGAAATTGTTATCCGCTCACAATTCCACACAA
CATACGAGCCGGAAGCATAAAGTGTAAAGCCTGGGGTGCCTAATGAGTGAGCTAACTCACATTAATTGCG
TTGCGCTCACTGCCCGCTTTCCAGTCGGGAAACCTGTCGTGCCAGCTGCATTAATGAATCGGCCAACGCG
CGGGGAGAGGCGGTTTGCGTATTGGGCGCTCTTCCGCTTCCTCGCTCACTGACTCGCTGCGCTCGGTCGT
TCGGCTGCGGCGAGCGGTATCAGCTCACTCAAAGGCGGTAATACGGTTATCCACAGAATCAGGGGATAAC
GCAGGAAAGAACATGTGAGCAAAAGGCCAGCAAAAGGCCAGGAACCGTAAAAAGGCCGCGTTGCTGGCGT
TTTTCCATAGGCTCCGCCCCCCTGACGAGCATCACAAAAATCGACGCTCAAGTCAGAGGTGGCGAAACCC
GACAGGACTATAAAGATACCAGGCGTTTCCCCCTGGAAGCTCCCTCGTGCGCTCTCCTGTTCCGACCCTG
CCGCTTACCGGATACCTGTCCGCCTTTCTCCCTTCGGGAAGCGTGGCGCTTTCTCATAGCTCACGCTGTA
GGTATCTCAGTTCGGTGTAGGTCGTTCGCTCCAAGCTGGGCTGTGTGCACGAACCCCCCGTTCAGCCCGA
CCGCTGCGCCTTATCCGGTAACTATCGTCTTGAGTCCAACCCGGTAAGACACGACTTATCGCCACTGGCA
GCAGCCACTGGTAACAGGATTAGCAGAGCGAGGTATGTAGGCGGTGCTACAGAGTTCTTGAAGTGGTGGC
CTAACTACGGCTACACTAGAAGAACAGTATTTGGTATCTGCGCTCTGCTGAAGCCAGTTACCTTCGGAAA
AAGAGTTGGTAGCTCTTGATCCGGCAAACAAACCACCGCTGGTAGCGGTGGTTTTTTTGTTTGCAAGCAG
CAGATTACGCGCAGAAAAAAAGGATCTCAAGAAGATCCTTTGATCTTTTCTACGGGGTCTGACGCTCAGT
GGAACGAAAACTCACGTTAAGGGATTTTGGTCATGAGATTATCAAAAAGGATCTTCACCTAGATCCTTTT
AAATTAAAAATGAAGTTTTAAATCAATCTAAAGTATATATGAGTAAACTTGGTCTGACAGTTACCAATGC
TTAATCAGTGAGGCACCTATCTCAGCGATCTGTCTATTTCGTTCATCCATAGTTGCCTGACTCCCCGTCG
TGTAGATAACTACGATACGGGAGGGCTTACCATCTGGCCCCAGTGCTGCAATGATACCGCGAGACCCACG
CTCACCGGCTCCAGATTTATCAGCAATAAACCAGCCAGCCGGAAGGGCCGAGCGCAGAAGTGGTCCTGCA
ACTTTATCCGCCTCCATCCAGTCTATTAATTGTTGCCGGGAAGCTAGAGTAAGTAGTTCGCCAGTTAATA
GTTTGCGCAACGTTGTTGCCATTGCTACAGGCATCGTGGTGTCACGCTCGTCGTTTGGTATGGCTTCATT
CAGCTCCGGTTCCCAACGATCAAGGCGAGTTACATGATCCCCCATGTTGTGCAAAAAAGCGGTTAGCTCC
TTCGGTCCTCCGATCGTTGTCAGAAGTAAGTTGGCCGCAGTGTTATCACTCATGGTTATGGCAGCACTGC
ATAATTCTCTTACTGTCATGCCATCCGTAAGATGCTTTTCTGTGACTGGTGAGTACTCAACCAAGTCATT
CTGAGAATAGTGTATGCGGCGACCGAGTTGCTCTTGCCCGGCGTCAATACGGGATAATACCGCGCCACAT
AGCAGAACTTTAAAAGTGCTCATCATTGGAAAACGTTCTTCGGGGCGAAAACTCTCAAGGATCTTACCGC
TGTTGAGATCCAGTTCGATGTAACCCACTCGTGCACCCAACTGATCTTCAGCATCTTTTACTTTCACCAG
CGTTTCTGGGTGAGCAAAAACAGGAAGGCAAAATGCCGCAAAAAAGGGAATAAGGGCGACACGGAAATGT
TGAATACTCATACTCTTCCTTTTTCAATATTATTGAAGCATTTATCAGGGTTATTGTCTCATGAGCGGAT
ACATATTTGAATGTATTTAGAAAAATAAACAAATAGGGGTTCCGCGCACATTTCCCCGAAAAGTGCCACC
TG
[124 nt withheld, positions 3433-3556]
C
[91 nt withheld, positions 3558-3648]
A
[49 nt withheld, positions 3650-3698]
CCTTTGACGTTGGAGTCCACGTTCTTT
[37 nt withheld, positions 3726-3762]
ACCCTATCTCGGTCTATTCTTTTGATTTATAAGGGATTTTGCCGATTTCGGCCTATTGGTTAAAAAAATG
AGCTGATTTAACAAAAATTTAACGCGAATTTTAACAAAATATTAACGCTTACAATTTCCATTCGCCATTC
AGGCTGCGCAACTGTTGGGAAGGGC
