>Addgene plasmid #121529 | mOrange in pBSDONR P4r-P2 | depositor partial sequence | sequence record 231495 | mOrange DNA sequence
ATGGTGAGCAAGGGCGAGGAGAATAACATGGCCATCATCAAGGAGTTCATGCGCTTCAAGGTGCGCATGG
AGGGCTCCGTGAACGGCCACGAGTTCGAGATCGAGGGCGAGGGCGAGGGCCGCCCCTACGAGGGCTTTCA
GACCGCTAAGCTGAAGGTGACCAAGGGTGGCCCCCTGCCCTTCGCCTGGGACATCCTGTCCCCTCAGTTC
ACCTACGGCTCCAAGGCCTACGTGAAGCACCCCGCCGACATCCCCGACTACTTCAAGCTGTCCTTCCCCG
AGGGCTTCAAGTGGGAGCGCGTGATGAACTTCGAGGACGGCGGCGTGGTGACCGTGACCCAGGACTCCTC
CCTGCAGGACGGCGAGTTCATCTACAAGGTGAAGCTGCGCGGCACCAACTTCCCCTCCGACGGCCCCGTA
ATGCAGAAGAAGACCATGGGCTGGGAGGCCTCCTCCGAGCGGATGTACCCCGAGGACGGCGCCCTGAAGG
GCGAGATCAAGATGAGGCTGAAGCTGAAGGACGGCGGCCACTACACCTCCGAGGTCAAGACCACCTACAA
GGCCAAGAAGCCCGTGCAGCTGCCCGGCGCCTACATCGTCGGCATCAAGTTGGACATCACCTCCCACAAC
GAGGACTACACCATCGTGGAACAGTACGAACGCGCCGAGGGCCGCCACTCCACCGGCGGCATGGACGAGC
TGTACAAGTAG
